>Addgene plasmid #153381 | lvl0 MASt | addgene full sequence | sequence record 314910 | Addgene NGS Result
GACCCTGCAGTCCGGCAAAAAAGGGCAAGGTGTCACCACCCTGCCCTTTTTCTTTAAAACCGAAAAGATT
ACTTCGCGTTATGCAGGCTTCCTCGCTCACTGACTCGCTGCGCTCGGTCGTTCGGCTGCGGCGAGCGGTA
TCAGCTCACTCAAAGGCGGTAATACGGTTATCCACAGAATCAGGGGATAACGCAGGAAAGAACATGTGAG
CAAAAGGCCAGCAAAAGGCCAGGAACCGTAAAAAGGCCGCGTTGCTGGCGTTTTTCCACAGGCTCCGCCC
CCCTGACGAGCATCACAAAAATCGACGCTCAAGTCAGAGGTGGCGAAACCCGACAGGACTATAAAGATAC
CAGGCGTTTCCCCCTGGAAGCTCCCTCGTGCGCTCTCCTGTTCCGACCCTGCCGCTTACCGGATACCTGT
CCGCCTTTCTCCCTTCGGGAAGCGTGGCGCTTTCTCATAGCTCACGCTGTAGGTATCTCAGTTCGGTGTA
GGTCGTTCGCTCCAAGCTGGGCTGTGTGCACGAACCCCCCGTTCAGCCCGACCGCTGCGCCTTATCCGGT
AACTATCGTCTTGAGTCCAACCCGGTAAGACACGACTTATCGCCACTGGCAGCAGCCACTGGTAACAGGA
TTAGCAGAGCGAGGTATGTAGGCGGTGCTACAGAGTTCTTGAAGTGGTGGCCTAACTACGGCTACACTAG
AAGAACAGTATTTGGTATCTGCGCTCTGCTGAAGCCAGTTACCTTCGGAAAAAGAGTTGGTAGCTCTTGA
TCCGGCAAACAAACCACCGCTGGTAGCGGTGGTTTTTTTGTTTGCAAGCAGCAGATTACGCGCAGAAAAA
AAGGATCTCAAGAAGATCCTTTGATCTTTTCTACGGGGTCTGACGCTCAGTGGAACGAAAACTCACGTTA
AGGGATTTTGGTCATGAGATTATCAAAAAGGATCTTCACCTAGATCCTTTTAAATTAAAAATGAAGTTTT
AAATCAATCTAAAGTATATATGAGTAAACTTGGTCTGACAGCTCGAGGCTTGGATTCTCACCAATAAAAA
ACGCCCGGCGGCAACCGAGCGTTCTGAACAAATCCAGATGGAGTTCTGAGGTCATTACTGGATCTATCAA
CAGGAGTCCAAGCGAGCTCGATATCAAATTACGCCCCGCCCTGCCACTCATCGCAGTACTGTTGTAATTC
ATTAAGCATTCTGCCGACATGGAAGCCATCACAAACGGCATGATGAACCTGAATCGCCAGCGGCATCAGC
ACCTTGTCGCCTTGCGTATAATATTTGCCCATGGTGAAAACGGGGGCGAAGAAGTTGTCCATATTGGCCA
CGTTTAAATCAAAACTGGTGAAACTCACCCAGGGATTGGCTGAGACGAAAAACATATTCTCAATAAACCC
TTTAGGGAAATAGGCCAGGTTTTCACCGTAACACGCCACATCTTGCGAATATATGTGTAGAAACTGCCGG
AAATCGTCGTGGTATTCACTCCAGAGCGATGAAAACGTTTCAGTTTGCTCATGGAAAACGGTGTAACAAG
GGTGAACACTATCCCATATCACCAGCTCACCGTCTTTCATTGCCATACGAAATTCCGGATGAGCATTCAT
CAGGCGGGCAAGAATGTGAATAAAGGCCGGATAAAACTTGTGCTTATTTTTCTTTACGGTCTTTAAAAAG
GCCGTAATATCCAGCTGAACGGTCTGGTTATAGGTACATTGAGCAACTGACTGAAATGCCTCAAAATGTT
CTTTACGATGCCATTGGGATATATCAACGGTGGTATATCCAGTGATTTTTTTCTCCATTTTAGCTTCCTT
AGCTCCTGAAAATCTCGATAACTCAAAAAATACGCCCGGTAGTGATCTTATTTCATTATGGTGAAAGTTG
GAACCTCTTACGTGCCCGATCAACTCGAGTGCCACCTGACGTCTAAGAAACCATTATTATCATGACATTA
ACCTATAAAAATAGGCGTATCACGAGGCAGAATTTCAGATAAAAAAAATCCTTAGCTTTCGCTAAGGATG
ATTTCTGGAATTCGGTCTCTGCTTCTTGGACTCCCATGTTGGCAAAGGCAACCAAACAAACAATGAATGA
TCCGCTCCTGCATATGGGGCGGTTTGAGTATTTCAACTGCCATTTGGGCTGAATTGTAGACATGCTCCTG
TCAGAAATTCCGTGATCTTACTCAATATTCAGTAATCTCGGCCAATATCCTAAATGTGCGTGGCTTTATC
TGTCTTTGTATTGTTTCATCAATTCATGTAACGTTTGCTTTTCTTATGAATTTTCAAATAAATTATCCGC
TTGA
Features (pLannotate 1.2.2; 7 found; start..end, strand, type, name):
     11..68      +  terminator     his operon terminator: This putative transcriptin terminator from the E. coli his operon has a 2-bp deletion introduced during synthesis. Its efficiency has not been determined.
    263..851     -  rep_origin     ori: high-copy-number ColE1/pMB1/pBR322/pUC origin of replication
   1034..1128    -  terminator     lambda t0 terminator: transcription terminator from phage lambda
   1152..1808    -  CDS            cat: CAT_ECOLX - Experimental evidence at protein level: Swiss-Prot protein existence level 1. This enzyme is an effector of chloramphenicol resistance in bacteria. From Escherichia coli. This protein is used as a marker in many commonly used cloning vectors, such as pACYC184.
   1809..1906    -  promoter       cat promoter: promoter of the E. coli cat gene encoding chloramphenicol acetyltransferase
   1992..2035    -  terminator     bacterial terminator: putative bacterial transcription terminator
   2055..2307    +  terminator     MAS terminator: mannopine synthase terminator
