[The description below was written by a language model from this plasmid's Addgene catalogue record and pLannotate feature annotations shown in this document.]
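Description:
lvl0 MASt is a Level 0 standard-part plasmid from the Mobius Assembly for Plant Systems toolkit, carrying the mannopine synthase (MAS) terminator from Agrobacterium as a reusable part for building plant expression cassettes. It is built on the small mUAV backbone (about 2.05 kb), giving a total plasmid of roughly 2.3 kb. The plasmid replicates in E. coli from a high-copy ColE1/pUC-type origin. It is selected with chloramphenicol through a cat (chloramphenicol acetyltransferase) gene driven by its native cat promoter and followed by the phage lambda t0 terminator.

The payload is a 261 bp insert containing the MAS terminator, which in a plant transcription unit supplies the 3′ signals for transcript termination and polyadenylation. It was introduced through AarI sites, a type IIS enzyme whose recognition sites were lost on cloning. The cloning position is flanked by bacterial transcription terminators, a his operon terminator on one side and a putative bacterial terminator on the other. These presumably insulate the part from read-through transcription originating in the backbone.

Although catalogued as a plant expression vector, the plasmid has no annotated promoter, coding sequence, plant selectable marker or T-DNA borders, so it is a part donor rather than a functional expression vector. Its intended use is combination with promoter and coding-sequence parts in higher-level assemblies. In the associated work, such assemblies were used to examine how promoter and terminator pairings influence gene expression in plants.
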