Addgene plasmid #153381: lvl0 MASt
Purpose: Agrobacterium terminator for plant expression
Depositing lab: Naomi Nakayama. Depositing organization: University of Edinburgh. Publication: Mobius Assembly for Plant Systems highlights promoter-terminator interaction in gene regulation. Andreou , Andreas I., Nirkko, Jessica , Ochoa-Villarreal, Marisol , Nakayama, Naomi. bioRxiv, March 31, 2021 10.1101/2021.03.31.437819.
Backbone
  Vector backbone: mUAV
  Backbone size w/o insert (bp): 2053
  Vector type: Plant Expression
Growth in bacteria
  Bacterial resistance: Chloramphenicol, 25 μg/mL
  Growth temperature: 37°C
  Growth strain: DH5alpha
  Copy number: High Copy
Gene/Insert
  Gene/Insert name: MAS terminator
  Species: Other
  Insert size (bp): 261
  Cloning method: Restriction Enzyme; 5′ cloning site AarI (destroyed during cloning); 3′ cloning site AarI (destroyed during cloning)
  Sequencing primers: 5′ tgccacctgacgtctaagaa; 3′ attaccgcctttgagtgagc
Terms and licenses: Academic/Nonprofit Terms; Industry Terms: Not Available to Industry
How to cite: lvl0 MASt was a gift from Naomi Nakayama (Addgene plasmid # 153381 ; http://n2t.net/addgene:153381 ; RRID:Addgene_153381)
